Addgene plasmid #128651: pIIS18-BufAI-2
Purpose: (Empty Backbone) Entry vector useful for golden gate or other seamless cloning technique based on Type IIS restriction enzymes
Depositing lab: Tohru Suzuki. Depositing organization: Gifu University. Publication: A New Escherichia coli Entry Vector Series (pIIS18) for Seamless Gene Cloning Using Type IIS Restriction Enzymes. Altaib H, Ozaki Y, Kozakai T, Badr Y, Nomura I, Suzuki T. Microbiol Resour Announc. 2019 Oct 10;8(41). pii: 8/41/e00323-19. doi: 10.1128/MRA.00323-19. PubMed 31601653.
Backbone
  Vector backbone: pUC18
  Backbone manufacturer: self-made
  Backbone size (bp): 2562
  Vector type: Unspecified
  Selectable markers: lacZ alpha
Growth in bacteria
  Bacterial resistance: Ampicillin, 100 μg/mL
  Growth temperature: 37°C
  Growth strain: DH5alpha
  Copy number: High Copy
Terms and licenses: Academic/Nonprofit Terms; Industry Terms: Not Available to Industry
How to cite: pIIS18-BufAI-2 was a gift from Tohru Suzuki (Addgene plasmid # 128651 ; http://n2t.net/addgene:128651 ; RRID:Addgene_128651)
