[The description below was written by a language model from this plasmid's Addgene catalogue record and pLannotate feature annotations shown in this document.]
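Description:
pIIS18-BufAI-2 is an empty Escherichia coli entry vector of 2,562 bp, derived from pUC18 and belonging to the pIIS18 series designed for Golden Gate and other seamless cloning methods that rely on Type IIS restriction enzymes. It carries no insert. The plasmid is maintained at high copy number through the ColE1/pMB1-type pUC origin of replication and is selected with ampicillin via the β-lactamase gene (AmpR) driven by its native bla promoter. A fragment of the pBR322 basis-of-mobility (bom) region and a short remnant of lacI are also annotated as carry-overs from the pUC lineage.

The functional cloning region is the classic pUC lac cassette: a CAP binding site, lac promoter and lac operator direct expression of the LacZα fragment of β-galactosidase. The annotation detects only two short fragments of the pUC18/19 multiple cloning site separated by a small gap, consistent with the original polylinker having been modified. The construct name suggests the redesigned site is tailored for the Type IIS enzyme BufAI, but the record does not describe the exact arrangement or number of recognition sites, nor what distinguishes this "-2" version from other members of the series. Because Type IIS enzymes cut outside their recognition sequences, fragments can be joined through user-defined overhangs without leaving a scar at the junctions. LacZα is listed as a selectable marker, so α-complementation in a suitable host such as DH5alpha should allow blue/white screening to distinguish recombinant clones from the empty vector. The plasmid is typically used as a general-purpose recipient for assembling or subcloning DNA fragments seamlessly in E. coli.
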