Features (pLannotate 1.2.2; 11 found; start..end, strand, type, name):
     52..151     +  misc_feature   bom (fragment): basis of mobility region from pBR322
    157..311     -  CDS            lacZα (fragment): LacZα fragment of β-galactosidase; lacZ fragment
    314..331     -  misc_feature   MCS (fragment): pUC18/19 multiple cloning site
    356..382     -  misc_feature   MCS (fragment): pUC18/19 multiple cloning site
    416..432     -  protein_bind   lac operator: The lac repressor binds to the lac operator to inhibit transcription in E. coli. This inhibition can be relieved by adding lactose or isopropyl-β-D-thiogalactopyranoside (IPTG). lac repressor encoded by lacI
    440..470     -  promoter       lac promoter: promoter for the E. coli lac operon
    485..506     -  protein_bind   CAP binding site: CAP binding activates transcription in the presence of cAMP. E. coli catabolite activator protein
    519..611     -  CDS            lacI (fragment): lac repressor; lacI; The lac repressor binds to the lac operator to inhibit transcription in E. coli. This inhibition can be relieved by adding lactose or isopropyl-β-D-thiogalactopyranoside (IPTG).
    794..1382    -  rep_origin     ori: high-copy-number ColE1/pMB1/pBR322/pUC origin of replication
   1553..2413    -  CDS            AmpR: β-lactamase; bla; confers resistance to ampicillin, carbenicillin, and related antibiotics
   2414..2518    -  promoter       AmpR promoter: bla
>Addgene plasmid #128651 | pIIS18-BufAI-2 | addgene full sequence | sequence record 258961 | Addgene NGS Result
GAGCAGACAAGCCCGTCAGGGCGCGTCAGCGGGTGTTGGCGGGTGTCGGGGCTGGCTTAACTATGCGGCA
TCAGAGCAGATTGTACTGAGAGTGCACCATATGCGGTGTGAAATACCGCACAGATGCGTAAGGAGAAAAT
ACCGCATCAGGCGCCATTCGCCATTCAGGCTGCGCAACTGTTGGGAAGGGCGATCGGTGCGGGCCTCTTC
GCTATTACGCCAGCTGGCGAAAGGGGGATGTGCTGCAAGGCGATTAAGTTGGGTAACGCCAGGGTTTTCC
CAGTCACGACGTTGTAAAACGACGGCCAGTGCCAAGCTTGCATGCCTGCAGCCACCTGCATTTAAATGCA
GGTGCGGATCCCCGGGTACCGAGCTCGAATTCGTAATCATGGTCATAGCTGTTTCCTGTGTGAAATTGTT
ATCCGCTCACAATTCCACACAACATACGAGCCGGAAGCATAAAGTGTAAAGCCTGGGGTGCCTAATGAGT
GAGCTAACTCACATTAATTGCGTTGCGCTCACTGCCCGCTTTCCAGTCGGGAAACCTGTCGTGCCAGCTG
CATTAATGAATCGGCCAACGCGCGGGGAGAGGCGGTTTGCGTATTGGGCGCTATTCCGCTTCCTCGCTCA
CTGACTCGCTGCGCTCGGTCGTTCGGCTGCGGCGAGCGGTATCAGCTCACTCAAAGGCGGTAATACGGTT
ATCCACAGAATCAGGGGATAACGCAGGAAAGAACATGTGAGCAAAAGGCCAGCAAAAGGCCAGGAACCGT
AAAAAGGCCGCGTTGCTGGCGTTTTTCCATAGGCTCCGCCCCCCTGACGAGCATCACAAAAATCGACGCT
CAAGTCAGAGGTGGCGAAACCCGACAGGACTATAAAGATACCAGGCGTTTCCCCCTGGAAGCTCCCTCGT
GCGCTCTCCTGTTCCGACCCTGCCGCTTACCGGATACCTGTCCGCCTTTCTCCCTTCGGGAAGCGTGGCG
CTTTCTCATAGCTCACGCTGTAGGTATCTCAGTTCGGTGTAGGTCGTTCGCTCCAAGCTGGGCTGTGTGC
ACGAACCCCCCGTTCAGCCCGACCGCTGCGCCTTATCCGGTAACTATCGTCTTGAGTCCAACCCGGTAAG
ACACGACTTATCGCCACTGGCAGCAGCCACTGGTAACAGGATTAGCAGAGCGAGGTATGTAGGCGGTGCT
ACAGAGTTCTTGAAGTGGTGGCCTAACTACGGCTACACTAGAAGAACAGTATTTGGTATCTGCGCTCTGC
TGAAGCCAGTTACCTTCGGAAAAAGAGTTGGTAGCTCTTGATCCGGCAAACAAACCACCGCTGGTAGCGG
TGGTTTTTTTGTTTGCAAGCAGCAGATTACGCGCAGAAAAAAAGGATCTCAAGAAGATCCTTTGATCTTT
TCTACGGGGTCTGACGCTCAGTGGAACGAAAACTCACGTTAAGGGATTTTGGTCATGAGATTATCAAAAA
GGATCTTCACCTAGATCCTTTTAAATTAAAAATGAAGTTTTAAATCAATCTAAAGTATATATGAGTAAAC
TTGGTCTGACAGTTACCAATGCTTAATCAGTGAGGCACCTATCTCAGCGATCTGTCTATTTCGTTCATCC
ATAGTTGCCTGACTCCCCGTCGTGTAGATAACTACGATACGGGAGGGCTTACCATCTGGCCCCAGTGCTG
CAATGATACCGCGAGAGCCACGCTCACCGGCTCCAGATTTATCAGCAATAAACCAGCCAGCCGGAAGGGC
CGAGCGCAGAAGTGGTCCTGCAACTTTATCCGCCTCCATCCAGTCTATTAATTGTTGCCGGGAAGCTAGA
GTAAGTAGTTCGCCAGTTAATAGTTTGCGCAACGTTGTTGCCATTGCTACAGGCATCGTGGTGTCACGCT
CGTCGTTTGGTATGGCTTCATTCAGCTCCGGTTCCCAACGATCAAGGCGAGTTACATGATCCCCCATGTT
GTGCAAAAAAGCGGTTAGCTCCTTCGGTCCTCCGATCGTTGTCAGAAGTAAGTTGGCCGCAGTGTTATCA
CTCATGGTTATGGCAGCACTGCATAATTCTCTTACTGTCATGCCATCCGTAAGATGCTTTTCTGTGACTG
GTGAGTACTCAACCAAGTCATTCTGAGAATAGTGTATGCGGCGACCGAGTTGCTCTTGCCCGGCGTCAAT
ACGGGATAATACCGCGCCACATAGCAGAACTTTAAAAGTGCTCATCATTGGAAAACGTTCTTCGGGGCGA
AAACTCTCAAGGATCTTACCGCTGTTGAGATCCAGTTCGATGTAACCCACTCGTGCACCCAACTGATCTT
CAGCATCTTTTACTTTCACCAGCGTTTCTGGGTGAGCAAAAACAGGAAGGCAAAATGCCGCAAAAAAGGG
AATAAGGGCGACACGGAAATGTTGAATACTCATACTCTTCCTTTTTCAATATTATTGAAGCATTTATCAG
GGTTATTGTCTCATGAGCGGATACATATTTGAATGTATTTAGAAAAATAAACAAATAGGGGTTCCGCGCA
CATTTCCCCGAAAAGTGCCACCTGACGTCTAAGAAACCATTA
